>Addgene plasmid #39841 | pBabe-GW-HA-RINT1 | addgene full sequence | sequence record 472387 | Addgene Long Read Sequencing Result
GTCTGAATTTTTGCTTTCGGTTTGGAACCGAAGCCGCGCGTCTTGTCTGCTGCAGCGCTGCAGCATCGTT
CTGTGTTGTCTCTGTCTGACTGTGTTTCTGTATTTGTCTGAAAATTAGGGCCAGACTGTTACCACTCCCT
TAAGTTTGACCTTAGGTCACTGGAAAGATGTCGAGCGGATCGCTCACAACCAGTCGGTAGATGTCAAGAA
GAGACGTTGGGTTACCTTCTGCTCTGCAGAATGGCCAACCTTTAACGTCGGATGGCCGCGAGACGGCACC
TTTAACCGAGACCTCATCACCCAGGTTAAGATCAAGGTCTTTTCACCTGGCCCGCATGGACACCCAGACC
AGGTCCCCTACATCGTGACCTGGGAAGCCTTGGCTTTTGACCCCCCTCCCTGGGTCAAGCCCTTTGTACA
CCCTAAGCCTCCGCCTCCTCTTCCTCCATCCGCCCCGTCTCTCCCCCTTGAACCTCCTCGTTCGACCCCG
CCTCGATCCTCCCTTTATCCAGCCCTCACTCCTTCTCTAGGCGCCGGCCGGATCCCAGTGTGGTGGTACG
TAGATCAACAAGTTTGTACAAAAAAGTTGGCATGCTACCAGCCGGCGAGATCGGCGCCTCTCCTGCAGCC
CCGTGCTGCTCTGAAAGTGGTGACGAAAGGAAGAACCTCGAGGAGAAAAGTGACATAAATGTTACAGTTC
TTATTGGAAGTAAACAAGTCAGTGAAGGTACAGATAATGGTGATCTCCCTTCTTATGTGTCTGCATTCAT
AGAAAAGGAAGTTGGAAATGACCTTAAATCTTTAAAGAAACTTGATAAACTCATAGAACAGAGGACAGTA
AGTAAAATGCAGTTAGAAGAACAGGTACTTACAATTTCATCAGAAATTCCTAAAAGAATTCGAAGTGCCT
TAAAAAATGCAGAAGAATCAAAGCAATTTCTTAATCAGTTTCTGGAGCAGGAAACTCATCTCTTCAGCGC
CATTAACAGCCATTTGCTGACTGCGCAACCTTGGATGGACGATCTTGGAACCATGATTAGCCAGATTGAA
GAGATCGAACGTCATCTTGCTTACCTTAAATGGATTTCACAAATTGAAGAACTAAGTGATAACATTCAGC
AATATCTGATGACCAATAATGTACCGGAGGCAGCCTCCACTCTAGTGTCTATGGCAGAACTTGACATTAA
ACTTCAGGAATCATCTTGTACTCATCTTCTTGGTTTCATGAGAGCCACAGTTAAATTCTGGCATAAAATT
CTCAAGGACAAGCTTACAAGTGATTTTGAGGAAATTTTAGCACAGCTTCATTGGCCATTCATCGCACCCC
CTCAATCACAAACTGTTGGCTTAAGTCGACCTGCCAGTGCCCCGGAGATATACAGTTACCTGGAGACACT
GTTTTGTCAGCTTTTGAAACTACAAACCTCAGATGAATTACTTACTGAGCCAAAGCAACTCCCAGAAAAA
TACTCTCTTCCTGCCTCCCCTTCTGTCATCCTGCCCATCCAGGTTATGCTGACTCCTCTTCAGAAGAGGT
TCAGGTATCACTTCAGAGGGAACCGGCAGACTAATGTGTTAAGCAAGCCAGAATGGTACTTGGCTCAAGT
ACTTATGTGGATTGGAAACCATACTGAATTTCTGGATGAGAAGATTCAGCCAATATTAGACAAAGTAGGC
TCTTTGGTAAACGCAAGGCTTGAATTTTCTCGGGGCCTTATGATGCTGGTTCTTGAGAAGTTAGCCACTG
ATATTCCTTGTCTGCTATATGATGACAATCTCTTCTGTCATTTGGTGGATGAAGTACTCTTGTTTGAAAG
GGAGCTACACAGTGTTCATGGCTATCCTGGCACTTTTGCTAGTTGTATGCATATTCTATCAGAGGAAACC
TGTTTTCAGAGATGGTTGACGGTGGAGAGAAAATTTGCTCTTCAAAAAATGGACTCAATGCTTTCCTCAG
AAGCTGCCTGGGTATCGCAATATAAGGATATCACTGACGTGGATGAAATGAAAGTTCCAGATTGTGCAGA
AACTTTTATGACTCTACTCTTGGTTATAACTGACAGGTATAAAAATCTTCCCACAGCTTCCCGAAAGCTT
CAGTTCCTGGAGTTACAGAAGGACTTAGTAGATGATTTTAGGATACGATTAACACAAGTGATGAAAGAAG
AGACTAGAGCTTCCCTTGGCTTTCGATACTGTGCAATTCTTAATGCTGTGAACTACATCTCAACAGTACT
AGCAGATTGGGCTGACAATGTTTTCTTTCTACAACTTCAACAGGCTGCACTGGAGGTGTTTGCAGAGAAT
AATACTCTGAGTAAATTGCAGCTAGGACAGCTAGCCTCTATGGAGAGCTCTGTCTTTGATGACATGATTA
ACCTCTTAGAACGTTTAAAGCATGATATGTTGACCCGTCAAGTAGACCACGTTTTTAGAGAAGTTAAAGA
TGCTGCAAAATTGTATAAAAAAGAAAGATGGTTGTCCTTGCCATCTCAGTCAGAGCAGGCAGTGATGTCC
CTGTCCAGTTCGGCTTGCCCGTTGCTGCTGACGTTACGAGACCATTTACTTCAGTTGGAGCAGCAGCTTT
GTTTCTCCTTATTTAAAATTTTCTGGCAAATGCTTGTAGAGAAGCTGGATGTATACATCTACCAAGAAAT
AATTCTTGCTAATCACTTCAATGAAGGAGGAGCAGCCCAGCTGCAGTTTGATATGACTCGGAATCTTTTC
CCTTTGTTTTCTCACTATTGCAAGAGACCAGAAAATTATTTTAAACATATAAAAGAAGCCTGTATTGTTT
TGAATTTGAACGTCGGTTCTGCACTACTGCTGAAAGATGTACTGCAGTCAGCTTCAGGGCAGCTTCCTGC
CACAGCAGCATTAAATGAAGTTGGAATTTACAAACTGGCTCAACAAGATGTTGAGATTCTACTTAATTTG
AGGACAAATTGGCCTAATACTGGAAAATACCCAACTTTCTTGTACAAAGTGGTTATGTATCCATATGATG
TTCCAGATTATGCTTGAGATAATTCGCCAGCACAGTGGTCGACCCTGTGGAATGTGTGTCAGTTAGGGTG
TGGAAAGTCCCCAGGCTCCCCAGCAGGCAGAAGTATGCAAAGCATGCATCTCAATTAGTCAGCAACCAGG
TGTGGAAAGTCCCCAGGCTCCCCAGCAGGCAGAAGTATGCAAAGCATGCATCTCAATTAGTCAGCAACCA
TAGTCCCGCCCCTAACTCCGCCCATCCCGCCCCTAACTCCGCCCAGTTCCGCCCATTCTCCGCCCCATGG
CTGACTAATTTTTTTTATTTATGCAGAGGCCGAGGCCGCCTCGGCCTCTGAGCTATTCCAGAAGTAGTGA
GGAGGCTTTTTTGGAGGCCTAGGCTTTTGCAAAAAGCTTACCATGACCGAGTACAAGCCCACGGTGCGCC
TCGCCACCCGCGACGACGTCCCCAGGGCCGTACGCACCCTCGCCGCCGCGTTCGCCGACTACCCCGCCAC
GCGCCACACCGTCGATCCGGACCGCCACATCGAGCGGGTCACCGAGCTGCAAGAACTCTTCCTCACGCGC
GTCGGGCTCGACATCGGCAAGGTGTGGGTCGCGGACGACGGCGCCGCGGTGGCGGTCTGGACCACGCCGG
AGAGCGTCGAAGCGGGGGCGGTGTTCGCCGAGATCGGCCCGCGCATGGCCGAGTTGAGCGGTTCCCGGCT
GGCCGCGCAGCAACAGATGGAAGGCCTCCTGGCGCCGCACCGGCCCAAGGAGCCCGCGTGGTTCCTGGCC
ACCGTCGGCGTCTCGCCCGACCACCAGGGCAAGGGTCTGGGCAGCGCCGTCGTGCTCCCCGGAGTGGAGG
CGGCCGAGCGCGCCGGGGTGCCCGCCTTCCTGGAGACCTCCGCGCCCCGCAACCTCCCCTTCTACGAGCG
GCTCGGCTTCACCGTCACCGCCGACGTCGAGGTGCCCGAAGGACCGCGCACCTGGTGCATGACCCGCAAG
CCCGGTGCCTGACGCCCGCCCCACGACCCGCAGCGCCCGACCGAAAGGAGCGCACGACCCCATGCATCGA
TAAAATAAAAGATTTTATTTAGTCTCCAGAAAAAGGGGGGAATGAAAGACCCCACCTGTAGGTTTGGCAA
GCTAGCTTAAGTAACGCCATTTTGCAAGGCATGGAAAAATACATAACTGAGAATAGAGAAGTTCAGATCA
AGGTCAGGAACAGATGGAACAGCTGAATATGGGCCAAACAGGATATCTGTGGTAAGCAGTTCCTGCCCCG
GCTCAGGGCCAAGAACAGATGGAACAGCTGAATATGGGCCAAACAGGATATCTGTGGTAAGCAGTTCCTG
CCCCGGCTCAGGGCCAAGAACAGATGGTCCCCAGATGCGGTCCAGCCCTCAGCAGTTTCTAGAGAACCAT
CAGATGTTTCCAGGGTGCCCCAAGGACCTGAAATGACCCTGTGCCTTATTTGAACTAACCAATCAGTTCG
CTTCTCGCTTCTGTTCGCGCGCTTCTGCTCCCCGAGCTCAATAAAAGAGCCCACAACCCCTCACTCGGGG
CGCCAGTCCTCCGATTGACTGAGTCGCCCGGGTACCCGTGTATCCAATAAACCCTCTTGCAGTTGCATCC
GACTTGTGGTCTCGCTGTTCCTTGGGAGGGTCTCCTCTGAGTGATTGACTACCCGTCAGCGGGGGTCTTT
CACATGCAGCATGTATCAAAATTAATTTGGTTTTTTTTCTTAAGTATTTACATTAAATGGCCATAGTTGC
ATTAATGAATCGGCCAACGCGCGGGGAGAGGCGGTTTGCGTATTGGGCGCTCTTCCGCTTCCTCGCTCAC
TGACTCGCTGCGCTCGGTCGTTCGGCTGCGGCGAGCGGTATCAGCTCACTCAAAGGCGGTAATACGGTTA
TCCACAGAATCAGGGGATAACGCAGGAAAGAACATGTGAGCAAAAGGCCAGCAAAAGGCCAGGAACCGTA
AAAAGGCCGCGTTGCTGGCGTTTTTCCATAGGCTCCGCCCCCCTGACGAGCATCACAAAAATCGACGCTC
AAGTCAGAGGTGGCGAAACCCGACAGGACTATAAAGATACCAGGCGTTTCCCCCTGGAAGCTCCCTCGTG
CGCTCTCCTGTTCCGACCCTGCCGCTTACCGGATACCTGTCCGCCTTTCTCCCTTCGGGAAGCGTGGCGC
TTTCTCATAGCTCACGCTGTAGGTATCTCAGTTCGGTGTAGGTCGTTCGCTCCAAGCTGGGCTGTGTGCA
CGAACCCCCCGTTCAGCCCGACCGCTGCGCCTTATCCGGTAACTATCGTCTTGAGTCCAACCCGGTAAGA
CACGACTTATCGCCACTGGCAGCAGCCACTGGTAACAGGATTAGCAGAGCTAGGTATGTAGGCGGTGCTA
CAGAGTTCTTGAAGTGGTGGCCTAACTACGGCTACACTAGAAGAACAGTATTTGGTATCTGCGCTCTGCT
GAAGCCAGTTACCTTCGGAAAAAGAGTTGGTAGCTCTTGATCCGGCAAACAAACCACCGCTGGTAGCGGT
GGTTTTTTTGTTTGCAAGCAGCAGATTACGCGCAGAAAAAAAGGATCTCAAGAAGATCCTTTGATCTTTT
CTACGGGGTCTGACGCTCAGTGGAACGAAAACTCACGTTAAGGGATTTTGGTCATGAGATTATCAAAAAG
GATCTTCACCTAGATCCTTTTGCGGCCGCAAATCAATCTAAAGTATATATGAGTAAACTTGGTCTGACAG
TTACCAATGCTTAATCAGTGAGGCACCTATCTCAGCGATCTGTCTATTTCGTTCATCCATAGTTGCCTGA
CTCCCCGTCGTGTAGATAACTACGATACGGGAGGGCTTACCATCTGGCCCCAGTGCTGCAATGATACCGC
GAGACCCACGCTCACCGGCTCCAGATTTATCAGCAATAAACCAGCCAGCCGGAAGGGCCGAGCGCAGAAG
TGGTCCTGCAACTTTATCCGCCTCCATCCAGTCTATTAATTGTTGCCGGGAAGCTAGAGTAAGTAGTTCG
CCAGTTAATAGTTTGCGCAACGTTGTTGCCATTGCTACAGGCATCGTGGTGTCACGCTCGTCGTTTGGTA
TGGCTTCATTCAGCTCCGGTTCCCAACGATCAAGGCGAGTTACATGATCCCCCATGTTGTGCAAAAAAGC
GGTTAGCTCCTTCGGTCCTCCGATCGTTGTCAGAAGTAAGTTGGCCGCAGTGTTATCACTCATGGTTATG
GCAGCACTGCATAATTCTCTTACTGTCATGCCATCCGTAAGATGCTTTTCTGTGACTGGTGAGTACTCAA
CCAAGTCATTCTGAGAATAGTGTATGCGGCGACCGAGTTGCTCTTGCCCGGCGTCAATACGGGATAATAC
CGCGCCACATAGCAGAACTTTAAAAGTGCTCATCATTGGAAAACGTTCTTCGGGGCGAAAACTCTCAAGG
ATCTTACCGCTGTTGAGATCCAGTTCGATGTAACCCACTCGTGCACCCAACTGATCTTCAGCATCTTTTA
CTTTCACCAGCGTTTCTGGGTGAGCAAAAACAGGAAGGCAAAATGCCGCAAAAAAGGGAATAAGGGCGAC
ACGGAAATGTTGAATACTCATACTCTTCCTTTTTCAATATTATTGAAGCATTTATCAGGGTTATTGTCTC
ATGAGCGGATACATATTTGAATGTATTTAGAAAAATAAACAAATAGGGGTTCCGCGCACATTTCCCCGAA
AAGTGCCACCTGCAGCCTGAATATGGGCCAAACAGGATATCTGTGGTAAGCAGTTCCTGCCCCGGCTCAG
GGCCAAGAACAGATGGAACAGCTGAATATGGGCCAAACAGGATATCTGTGGTAAGCAGTTCCTGCCCCGG
CTCAGGGCCAAGAACAGATGGTCCCCAGATGCGGTCCAGCCCTCAGCAGTTTCTAGAGAACCATCAGATG
TTTCCAGGGTGCCCCAAGGACCTGAAATGACCCTGTGCCTTATTTGAACTAACCAATCAGTTCGCTTCTC
GCTTCTGTTCGCGCGCTTCTGCTCCCCGAGCTCAATAAAAGAGCCCACAACCCCTCACTCGGGGCGCCAG
TCCTCCGATTGACTGAGTCGCCCGGGTACCCGTGTATCCAATAAACCCTCTTGCAGTTGCATCCGACTTG
TGGTCTCGCTGTTCCTTGGGAGGGTCTCCTCTGAGTGATTGACTACCCGTCAGCGGGGGTCTTTCATTTG
GGGGCTCGTCCGGGATCGGGAGACCCCTGCCCAGGGACCACCGACCCACCACCGGGAGGCAAGCTGGCCA
GCAACTTATCTGTGTCTGTCCGATTGTCTAGTGTCTATGACTGATTTTATGCGCCTGCGTCGGTACTAGT
TAGCTAACTAGCTCTGTATCTGGCGGACCCGTGGTGGAACTGACGAGTTCTGAACACCCGGCCGCAACCC
TGGGAGACGTCCCAGGGACTTTGGGGGCCGTTTTTGTGGCCCGACCTGAGGAAGGGAGTCGATGTGGAAT
CCGACCCCGTCAGGATATGTGGTTCTGGTAGGAGACGAGAACCTAAAACAGTTCCCGCCTCC
Features (pLannotate 1.2.2; 14 found; start..end, strand, type, name):
    119..535     +  CDS            gag (truncated): truncated Moloney murine leukemia virus (MMLV) gag gene lacking the start codon
    569..586     +  protein_bind   attB1 (fragment): mutant version of attB; core recombination site for the Gateway® BP reaction BP Clonase™
    592..2967    +  CDS            RINT1: RINT1_HUMAN - Experimental evidence at protein level: Swiss-Prot protein existence level 1. Involved in regulation of membrane traffic between the Golgi and the endoplasmic reticulum (ER); the function is proposed to depend on its association in the NRZ complex which is believed to play a role in SNARE assembly at the ER. May play a role in cell cycle checkpoint control (PubMed:11096100). Essential for telomere length control (PubMed:16600870). From Homo sapiens (Human).
   2969..2993    -  protein_bind   attB2: mutant version of attB; recombination site for the Gateway® BP reaction BP Clonase™
   3064..3393    +  promoter       SV40 promoter: SV40 enhancer and early promoter
   3403..4002    +  CDS            PuroR: puromycin N-acetyltransferase; pac from Streptomyces alboniger; confers resistance to puromycin
   4101..4222    +  LTR            3' LTR (ΔU3) (fragment): self-inactivating 3' long terminal repeat (LTR) from Moloney murine leukemia virus
   4223..4692    +  LTR            LTR: long terminal repeat from Moloney murine leukemia virus
   4758..4810    -  CDS            lacI (fragment): lac repressor; lacI; The lac repressor binds to the lac operator to inhibit transcription in E. coli. This inhibition can be relieved by adding lactose or isopropyl-β-D-thiogalactopyranoside (IPTG).
   4993..5581    -  rep_origin     ori: high-copy-number ColE1/pMB1/pBR322/pUC origin of replication
   5741..6601    -  CDS            AmpR: β-lactamase; bla; confers resistance to ampicillin, carbenicillin, and related antibiotics
   6602..6706    -  promoter       AmpR promoter: bla
   6737..7206    +  LTR            LTR: long terminal repeat from Moloney murine leukemia virus
   7330..52      +  misc_feature   MESV Ψ (fragment) (across the origin): packaging signal of murine embryonic stem cell virus
