[The description below was written by a language model from this plasmid's Addgene catalogue record and pLannotate feature annotations shown in this document.]
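Description:
pBabe-GW-HA-RINT1 is a Moloney murine leukemia virus-based retroviral expression vector built on a Gateway-adapted pBabe backbone. It delivers and stably expresses human RINT1 (RAD50 interactor 1) in mammalian cells. It is propagated in E. coli through a high-copy ColE1/pUC-type origin and selected with ampicillin via the bla gene and its promoter. The catalogue lists a total size of 7,634 bp, whereas the long-read sequence used for the annotation is 7,552 nt, so the two records differ slightly in length.

The viral portion consists of a 5' MMLV LTR, a packaging signal (Ψ) followed by a truncated gag segment lacking its start codon, and a 3' LTR. Together these allow the transcript to be packaged into retroviral particles when the viral proteins are supplied in trans by a packaging system. No separate internal promoter is annotated upstream of the insert, consistent with the usual pBabe design in which the 5' LTR drives the gene of interest. The 2,376 bp RINT1 open reading frame sits between attB1 and attB2 sites left by Gateway recombination from a human ORFeome entry clone. The catalogue describes a C-terminal HA tag provided by the backbone, although the feature table does not annotate it separately. Downstream, an SV40 enhancer/early promoter drives puromycin N-acetyltransferase for selecting transduced cells.

RINT1 is implicated in Golgi–ER membrane traffic, cell cycle checkpoint control and telomere length control. The associated publication identifies it as a candidate glioblastoma oncogene, so the construct is suited to RINT1 overexpression studies in that context.
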