Addgene plasmid #39841: pBabe-GW-HA-RINT1
Depositing lab: Lynda Chin. Depositing organization: Dana-Farber Cancer Institute. Publication: Integrative functional genomics identifies RINT1 as a novel GBM oncogene. Quayle SN, Chheda MG, Shukla SA, Wiedemeyer R, Tamayo P, Dewan RW, Zhuang L, Huang-Hobbs E, Haidar S, Xiao Y, Ligon KL, Hahn WC, Chin L. Neuro Oncol. 2012 Nov;14(11):1325-31. doi: 10.1093/neuonc/nos246. Epub 2012 Oct 16. PubMed 23074196.
Backbone
  Vector backbone: pBabe-Gateway
  Backbone size w/o insert (bp): 5258
  Total vector size (bp): 7634
  Vector type: Mammalian Expression, Retroviral
  Selectable markers: Puromycin
Growth in bacteria
  Bacterial resistance: Ampicillin, 100 μg/mL
  Growth temperature: 37°C
  Growth strain: Stbl3
  Copy number: Unknown
Gene/Insert
  Gene/Insert name: RINT1 (alt name: RAD50 interactor 1)
  Species: H. sapiens (human)
  Insert size (bp): 2376
  Entrez Gene: RINT1 (a.k.a. ILFS3, RINT-1)
  Tag / fusion protein: HA tag (C terminal on backbone)
  Cloning method: Gateway Cloning
  Sequencing primers: 5′ pBabe forward; 3′ pBabe reverse
Resource information
  A portion of this plasmid was derived from a plasmid made by: The entry clone used to create this plasmid was obatined from the human ORFeome (v5.1) collection made available by the Center for Cancer Systems Biology at the Dana-Farber Cancer Institute in Boston, MA.
Terms and licenses: Academic/Nonprofit Terms; Industry Terms: Not Available to Industry
How to cite: pBabe-GW-HA-RINT1 was a gift from Lynda Chin (Addgene plasmid # 39841 ; http://n2t.net/addgene:39841 ; RRID:Addgene_39841)
