>Addgene plasmid #39841 | pBabe-GW-HA-RINT1 | depositor partial sequence | sequence record 51011 | 3' reverse sequence
ACTTTGTACAAGAAAGTTGGGTATTTTCCAGTATTAGGCCAATTTGTCCTCAAATTAAGTAGAATCTCAA
CATCTTGTTGAGCCAGTTTGTAAATTCCAACTTCATTTAATGCTGCTGTGGCAGGAAGCTGCCCTGAAGC
TGACTGCAGTACATCTTTCAGCAGTAGTGCAGAACCGACGTTCAAATTCAAAACAATACAGGCTTCTTTT
ATATGTTTAAAATAATTTTCTGGTCTCTTGCAATAGTGAGAAAACAAAGGGAAAAGATTCCGAGTCATAT
CAAACTGCAGCTGGGCTGCTCCTCCTTCATTGAAGTGATTAGCAAGAATTATTTCTTGGTAGATGTATAC
ATCCAGCTTCTCTACAAGCATTTGCCAGAAAATTTTAAATAAGGAGAAACAAAGCTGCTGCTCCAACTGA
AGTAAATGGTCTCGTAACGTCAGCAGCAACGGGCAAGCCGAACTGGACAGGGACATCACTGCCTGCTCTG
ACTGAGATGGCAAGGACAACCATCTTTCTTTTTTATACAATTTTGCAGCATCTTTAACTTCTCTAAAAAC
GTGGTCTACTTGACGGGTCAACATATCATGCTTTAAACGTTCTAAGAGGTTAATCATGTCATCAAAGACA
GAGCTCTCCATAGAGGCTAGCTGTCCTAGCTGCAATTTACTCAGAGTATTATTCTCTGCAAACACCTCCA
GTGCAGCCTGTTGAAGTTGTAGAAAGAAAACATTGTCAGCCCAATCTGCTAGTACTGTTGAGATGTAGTT
CACAGCATTAAGAATTGCACAGTATCGAAAGCCAAGGGAAGCTCTAGTCTCTTCTTTCATCACTTGTGTT
AATCGTATCCTAAAATCATCTACTAA
