>Addgene plasmid #39841 | pBabe-GW-HA-RINT1 | addgene partial sequence | sequence record 52346 | pBABE-3
GATTATCTCAAGCATAATCTGGAACATCATATGGATACATAACCACTTTGTACAAGAAAGTTGGGTATTT
TCCAGTATTAGGCCAATTTGTCCTCAAATTAAGTAGAATCTCAACATCTTGTTGAGCCAGTTTGTAAATT
CCAACTTCATTTAATGCTGCTGTGGCAGGAAGCTGCCCTGAAGCTGACTGCAGTACATCTTTCAGCAGTA
GTGCAGAACCGACGTTCAAATTCAAAACAATACAGGCTTCTTTTATATGTTTAAAATAATTTTCTGGTCT
CTTGCAATAGTGAGAAAACAAAGGGAAAAGATTCCGAGTCATATCAAACTGCAGCTGGGCTGCTCCTCCT
TCATTGAAGTGATTAGCAAGAATTATTTCTTGGTAGATGTATACATCCAGCTTCTCTACAAGCATTTGCC
AGAAAATTTTAAATAAGGAGAAACAAAGCTGCTGCTCCAACTGAAGTAAATGGTCTCGTAACGTCAGCAG
CAACGGGCAAGCCGAACTGGACAGGGACATCACTGCCTGCTCTGACTGAGATGGCAAGGACAACCATCTT
TCTTTTTTATACAATTTTGCAGCATCTTTAACTTCTCTAAAAACGTGGTCTACTTGACGGGTCAACATAT
CATGCTTTAAACGTTCTAAGAGGTTAATCATGTCATCAAAGACAGAGCTCTCCATAGAGGCTAGCTGTCC
TAGCTGCAATTTACTCAGAGTATTATTCTCTGCAAACACCTCCAGTGCAGCCTGTTGAAGTTGTAGAAAG
AAAACATTGTCAGCCCAATCTGCTAGTACTGTTGAGATGTAGTTCACAGCATTAAGAATTGCACAGTATC
GAAAGCCAAGGGAAGCTCTAGTCTCTTCTTTCATCACTTGTGTTAATCGTATCCTAAAATCATCTACTAA
GTCCTTCTGTAACTCCAGGA
